Addgene plasmid #32873: SETD3
Purpose: Bacterial expression for structure determination; may not be full ORF
Depositing lab: Cheryl Arrowsmith. Depositing organization: University of Toronto.
Backbone
  Vector backbone: pET28-MHL
  Backbone manufacturer: Structural Genomics Consortium (Addgene plasmid 26096)
  Backbone size w/o insert (bp): 7325
  Vector type: Bacterial Expression
Growth in bacteria
  Bacterial resistance: Kanamycin, 50 μg/mL
  Growth temperature: 37°C
  Growth strain: DH5alpha
  Copy number: Low Copy
Gene/Insert
  Gene/Insert name: SETD3 (alt names: PDB: 3SMT, 6ICV, 6ICT; SET domain-containing protein3)
  Species: H. sapiens (human)
  Insert size (bp): 1491
  Entrez Gene: SETD3 (a.k.a. C14orf154, hSETD3)
  Tag / fusion protein: His tag (with TEV cleavage) (N terminal on backbone)
  Cloning method: Ligation Independent Cloning
  Sequencing primers: 5′ T7; 3′ T7-term
Terms and licenses: Academic/Nonprofit Terms; Industry Terms: Not Available to Industry
How to cite: SETD3 was a gift from Cheryl Arrowsmith (Addgene plasmid # 32873 ; http://n2t.net/addgene:32873 ; RRID:Addgene_32873)
