[The description below was written by a language model from this plasmid's Addgene catalogue record.]
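Description:
SETD3 is a bacterial expression plasmid built on pET28-MHL, a pET28-derived backbone from a structural genomics programme designed for ligation-independent cloning. It carries a 1491 bp insert from human SETD3 (SET domain-containing protein 3, also known as C14orf154). The record notes that the insert may not be the complete open reading frame, as is typical of constructs whose boundaries were trimmed to give a well-behaved, crystallisable fragment. The plasmid is maintained in E. coli under kanamycin selection and is listed as low copy. The origin of replication is not named in the record, and no feature table is provided, so the element-by-element layout cannot be confirmed here.

The backbone supplies an N-terminal His tag followed by a TEV protease cleavage site, fused in frame to the SETD3 fragment. This arrangement allows the recombinant protein to be captured by immobilised metal affinity chromatography and the tag then removed by TEV digestion to leave near-native protein. The promoter is not explicitly stated, but the listed sequencing primers (T7 forward and T7 terminator) indicate that the insert lies between T7 promoter and T7 terminator regions, as is standard for pET vectors. Expression would therefore depend on a host strain supplying T7 RNA polymerase, while a cloning strain such as DH5alpha serves for propagation only.

The stated purpose is production of SETD3 protein for structure determination, and the record associates the insert with several deposited crystal structures. The plasmid would likewise suit preparation of purified SETD3 for biochemical or biophysical studies.
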