>Addgene plasmid #32873 | SETD3 | depositor partial sequence | sequence record 38678 | insert
GGTAAGAAGAGTCGAGTAAAAACTCAGAAATCTGGCACTGGTGCTACAGCAACTGTGTCACCAAAGGAAA
TCTTGAACCTGACCAGTGAGCTGCTGCAGAAATGCAGCAGTCCGGCGCCTGGCCCAGGAAAAGAGTGGGA
AGAGTATGTGCAGATCCGGACTCTGGTTGAGAAAATACGGAAAAAGCAAAAAGGTCTGTCCGTTACTTTT
GATGGAAAAAGAGAAGATTACTTTCCTGATCTAATGAAATGGGCCTCTGAAAATGGGGCTTCTGTCGAGG
GTTTTGAAATGGTTAACTTCAAAGAAGAGGGCTTTGGTTTGAGAGCAACAAGAGATATCAAGGCAGAAGA
ATTGTTTTTATGGGTTCCACGAAAATTGCTAATGACTGTTGAATCTGCTAAAAATTCAGTGTTGGGGCCC
TTATATTCTCAAGACCGAATCCTTCAAGCCATGGGAAACATCGCACTGGCCTTTCATTTGCTGTGTGAGC
GAGCCAGCCCTAACTCCTTCTGGCAGCCCTATATTCAAACCCTCCCCAGTGAATATGACACTCCTCTCTA
CTTTGAAGAAGATGAAGTTCGGTATCTTCAGTCCACACAAGCTATACATGATGTCTTCAGCCAGTATAAA
AACACAGCTCGACAGTACGCCTACTTCTATAAAGTCATCCAGACCCATCCTCATGCCAACAAACTACCCT
TGAAGGATTCTTTCACTTACGAGGACTACAGGTGGGCAGTCTCTTCTGTTATGACGAGGCAAAACCAAAT
TCCCACAGAGGATGGTTCCCGCGTGACCCTGGCTCTGATTCCTTTATGGGATATGTGTAACCACACCAAC
GGCCTGATCACTACTGGTTACAACCTGGAAGATGACCGCTGTGAGTGTGTGGCTCTGCAGGATTTTCGGG
CTGGAGAGCAGATTTACATTTTTTATGGCACTCGATCCAACGCAGAGTTTGTGATCCACAGTGGTTTTTT
CTTTGACAATAACTCACACGACAGAGTGAAAATAAAGCTTGGAGTGAGTAAAAGTGACAGACTCTACGCC
ATGAAGGCCGAGGTCTTGGCTCGTGCCGGCATCCCCACTTCCAGTGTTTTTGCATTGCATTTTACCGAGC
CGCCCATCTCTGCTCAGCTTTTGGCTTTTCTCCGAGTATTCTGTATGACTGAAGAAGAACTGAAAGAACA
CTTGCTGGGAGACAGCGCTATTGATAGAATCTTCACCTTGGGGAACTCGGAATTTCCTGTTAGCTGGGAC
AACGAGGTCAAACTTTGGACATTTCTTGAAGATAGAGCCTCACTTCTTTTAAAAACATATAAAACAACTA
TTGAGGAAGATAAATCCGTCTTGAAAAACCACGATCTTTCTGTTCGTGCAAAAATGGCCATCAAATTGCG
CTTAGGTGAGAAAGAGATTTTGGAAAAAGCAGTAAAGAGTGCAGCTGTCAACCGGGAATACTATCGCCAA
CAGATGGAGGAAAAGGCTCCG
