>Addgene plasmid #32873 | SETD3 | addgene partial sequence | sequence record 42371 | T7 5'-TAATACGACTCACTATAGGG-3'
ATTCCCTCTGAATATTTTGTTTACTTTAAGAAGGAGATATACCATGCATCATCATCATCATCACAGCAGC
GGCAGAGAAAACTTGTATTTCCAGGGCGGTAAGAAGAGTCGAGTAAAAACTCAGAAATCTGGCACTGGTG
CTACAGCAACTGTGTCACCAAAGGAAATCTTGAACCTGACCAGTGAGCTGCTGCAGAAATGCAGCAGTCC
GGCGCCTGGCCCAGGAAAAGAGTGGGAAGAGTATGTGCAGATCCGGACTCTGGTTGAGAAAATACGGAAA
AAGCAAAAAGGTCTGTCCGTTACTTTTGATGGAAAAAGAGAAGATTACTTTCCTGATCTAATGAAATGGG
CCTCTGAAAATGGGGCTTCTGTCGAGGGTTTTGAAATGGTTAACTTCAAAGAAGAGGGCTTTGGTTTGAG
AGCAACAAGAGATATCAAGGCAGAAGAATTGTTTTTATGGGTTCCACGAAAATTGCTAATGACTGTTGAA
TCTGCTAAAAATTCAGTGTTGGGGCCCTTATATTCTCAAGACCGAATCCTTCAAGCCATGGGAAACATCG
CACTGGCCTTTCATTTGCTGTGTGAGCGAGCCAGCCCTAACTCCTTCTGGCAGCCCTATATTCAAACCCT
CCCCAGTGAATATGACACTCCTCTCTACTTTGAAGAAGATGAAGTTCGGTATCTTCAGTCCACACAAGCT
ATACATGATGTCTTCAGCCAGTATAAAAACACAGCTCGACAGTACGCCTACTTCTATAAAGTCATCCA
